Addgene plasmid #237270: p0AmpBC-natR
Purpose: Carries the codon-optimized X. dendrorhous natR gene
Depositing lab: Eric Young. Depositing organization: Worcester Polytechnic Institute. Publication: Omics-driven onboarding of the carotenoid producing red yeast Xanthophyllomyces dendrorhous CBS 6938. Tobin EE, Collins JH, Marsan CB, Nadeau GT, Mori K, Lipzen A, Mondo S, Grigoriev IV, Young EM. Appl Microbiol Biotechnol. 2024 Dec 28;108(1):547. doi: 10.1007/s00253-024-13379-w. PubMed 39731599.
Backbone
  Vector backbone: p0AmpBC
  Vector type: Synthetic Biology
Growth in bacteria
  Bacterial resistance: Ampicillin, 100 μg/mL
  Growth temperature: 37°C
  Growth strain: DH5alpha
  Copy number: High Copy
Gene/Insert
  Gene/Insert name: natR
  Species: Xanthophyllomyces dendrorhous
  Cloning method: Golden Gate
Terms and licenses: Academic/Nonprofit Terms; Industry Terms: Not Available to Industry
How to cite: p0AmpBC-natR was a gift from Eric Young (Addgene plasmid # 237270 ; http://n2t.net/addgene:237270 ; RRID:Addgene_237270)
