[The description below was written by a language model from this plasmid's Addgene catalogue record and pLannotate feature annotations shown in this document.]
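Description:
p0AmpBC-natR is a small (about 2.7 kb) synthetic-biology part plasmid built on the p0AmpBC backbone and assembled by Golden Gate cloning. It is maintained in E. coli at high copy number through a ColE1/pUC-type origin of replication and is selected with ampicillin via the β-lactamase gene (AmpR) driven by its native bla promoter. Short annotated fragments of rop and of the pBR322 bom region are backbone remnants rather than functional elements, which fits the high-copy behaviour listed in the record.

The payload is natR, a nourseothricin resistance gene codon-optimized for the carotenoid-producing red yeast Xanthophyllomyces dendrorhous. The feature table identifies this region as matching nourseothricin acetyltransferase (the Streptomyces noursei nat1 product), the enzyme that inactivates nourseothricin by acetylation. The match is scored as a fragment, which may simply reflect divergence of the recoded sequence from the reference. So although the catalogue lists X. dendrorhous as the species, that appears to describe the codon-optimization target rather than the origin of the gene.

No yeast promoter, terminator, yeast replication origin or integration sequence is annotated, and the insert takes up essentially all of the non-backbone sequence. The plasmid therefore appears to store the coding sequence alone as a basic part, not as an expression-ready cassette. The record does not describe the Golden Gate sites or overhangs. Its likely use is as a source of the natR part for modular assembly with regulatory parts into selectable marker cassettes for genetic engineering of X. dendrorhous.
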