Features (pLannotate 1.2.2; 6 found; start..end, strand, type, name):
    138..726     -  rep_origin     ori: high-copy-number ColE1/pMB1/pBR322/pUC origin of replication
    897..1757    -  CDS            AmpR: β-lactamase; bla; confers resistance to ampicillin, carbenicillin, and related antibiotics
   1758..1862    -  promoter       AmpR promoter: bla
   1957..1992    +  CDS            rop (fragment): Rop protein, which maintains plasmids at low copy number; rop
   2094..2130    +  misc_feature   bom (fragment): basis of mobility region from pBR322
   2145..2709    +  CDS            NrsR (fragment): nourseothricin acetyltransferase; Streptomyces noursei nat1; confers resistance to nourseothricin
>Addgene plasmid #237270 | p0AmpBC-natR | addgene full sequence | sequence record 472739 | Addgene NGS Result
AGAGACCGAGCGGTATCAGCTCACTCAAAGGCGGTAATACGGTTATCCACAGAATCAGGGGATAACGCAG
GAAAGAACATGTGAGCAAAAGGCCAGCAAAAGGCCAGGAACCGTAAAAAGGCCGCGTTGCTGGCGTTTTT
CCATAGGCTCCGCCCCCCTGACGAGCATCACAAAAATCGACGCTCAAGTCAGAGGTGGCGAAACCCGACA
GGACTATAAAGATACCAGGCGTTTCCCCCTGGAAGCTCCCTCGTGCGCTCTCCTGTTCCGACCCTGCCGC
TTACCGGATACCTGTCCGCCTTTCTCCCTTCGGGAAGCGTGGCGCTTTCTCATAGCTCACGCTGTAGGTA
TCTCAGTTCGGTGTAGGTCGTTCGCTCCAAGCTGGGCTGTGTGCACGAACCCCCCGTTCAGCCCGACCGC
TGCGCCTTATCCGGTAACTATCGTCTTGAGCCCAACCCGGTAAGACACGACTTATCGCCACTGGCAGCAG
CCACTGGTAACAGGATTAGCAGAGCGAGGTATGTAGGCGGTGCTACAGAGTTCTTGAAGTGGTGGCCTAA
CTACGGCTACACTAGAAGAACAGTATTTGGTATCTGCGCTCTGCTGAAGCCAGTTACCTTCGGAAAAAGA
GTTGGTAGCTCTTGATCCGGCAAACAAACCACCGCTGGTAGCGGTGGTTTTTTTGTTTGCAAGCAGCAGA
TTACGCGCAGAAAAAAAGGATCTCAAGAAGATCCTTTGATCTTTTCTACGGGGTCTGACGCTCAGTGGAA
CGAAAACTCACGTTAAGGGATTTTGGTCATGAGATTATCAAAAAGGATCTTCACCTAGATCCTTTTAAAT
TAAAAATGAAGTTTTAAATCAATCTAAAGTATATATGAGTAAACTTGGTCTGACAGTTACCAATGCTTAA
TCAGTGAGGCACCTATCTCAGCGATCTGTCTATTTCGTTCATCCATAGTTGCCTGGCTCCCCGTCGTGTA
GATAACTACGATACGGGAGGGCTTACCATCTGGCCCCAGTGCTGCAATGATACCGCGAGAGCCACGCTCA
CCGGCTCCAGATTTATCAGCAATAAACCAGCCAGCCGGAAGGGCCGAGCGCAGAAGTGGTCCTGCAACTT
TATCCGCCTCCATCCAGTCTATTAATTGTTGCCGGGAAGCTAGAGTAAGTAGTTCGCCAGTTAATAGTTT
GCGCAACGTTGTTGCCATTGCTACAGGCATCGTGGTGTCACGCTCGTCGTTTGGTATGGCTTCATTCAGC
TCCGGTTCCCAACGATCAAGGCGAGTTACATGATCCCCCATGTTGTGCAAAAAAGCGGTTAGCTCCTTCG
GTCCTCCGATCGTTGTCAGAAGTAAGTTGGCCGCAGTGTTATCACTCATGGTTATGGCAGCACTGCATAA
TTCTCTTACTGTCATGCCATCCGTAAGATGCTTTTCTGTGACTGGTGAGTACTCAACCAAGTCATTCTGA
GAATAGTGTATGCGGCGACCGAGTTGCTCTTGCCCGGCGTCAATACGGGATAATACCGCGCCACATAGCA
GAACTTTAAAAGTGCTCATCATTGGAAAACGTTCTTCGGGGCGAAAACTCTCAAGGATCTTACCGCTGTT
GAGATCCAGTTCGATGTAACCCACTCGTGCACCCAACTGATCTTCAGCATCTTTTACTTTCACCAGCGTT
TCTGGGTGAGCAAAAACAGGAAGGCAAAATGCCGCAAAAAAGGGAATAAGGGCGACACGGAAATGTTGAA
TACTCATACTCTTCCTTTTTCAATATTATTGAAGCATTTATCAGGGTTATTGTCTCATGAGCGGATACAT
ATTTGAATGTATTTAGAAAAATAAACAAATAGGGGTTCCGCGCACATTTCCCCGAAAAGTGCCACCTGAC
GTCTAAGAAACCATTATTATCATGACATTAACCTATAAAAATAGGCGTATCACGAGGCCCTTTCGTCTCG
CGCGTTTCGGTGATGACGGTGAAAACCTCTGACACATGCAGCTCCCGGAGACGGTCACAGCTTGTCTGTA
AGCGGATGCCGGGAGCAGACAAGCCCGTCAGGGCGCGTCAGCGGGTGTTGGCGGGTGTCGGGGCTGGCTT
AACTATGCGGCATCAGAGCAGATTGTACTGGGTCTCAAATGGGTACCACTCTTGACGACACGGCTTACCG
GTACCGCACCAGTGTCCCGGGGGACGCCGAGGCCATCGAGGCACTGGATGGGTCCTTCACCACCGACACC
GTATTCCGCGTCACCGCCACCGGGGACGGCTTCACCCTGCGGGAGGTGCCGGTGGACCCGCCCCTGACCA
AGGTGTTCCCCGACGACGAATCGGACGACGAATCGGACGACGGGGAGGACGGCGACCCGGATTCCCGGAC
GTTCGTCGCGTACGGGGACGACGGCGACCTGGCGGGCTTCGTGGTCGTCTCGTACTCCGGCTGGAACCGC
CGGCTGACCGTCGAGGACATCGAGGTCGCCCCGGAGCACCGGGGGCACGGGGTCGGGCGCGCGTTGATGG
GGCTCGCGACGGAGTTCGCCCGCGAGCGGGGCGCCGGGCACCTCTGGCTGGAGGTCACCAACGTCAACGC
ACCGGCGATCCACGCGTACCGGCGGATGGGGTTCACCCTCTGCGGCCTGGACACCGCCCTGTACGACGGC
ACCGCCTCGGACGGCGAGCAGGCGCTCTACATGAGCATGCCCTGCCCCTAAA
